Addgene plasmid #105842: CLYBL-(Ef1a-SBP-LNGFR-T2A-mApple)-(CAG-rtTA)-(TRE-hNIL))
Purpose: Donor construct for introduction of hNIL factors and SBP-LNGFR for streptavidin bead enrichment
Depositing lab: Michael Ward. Depositing organization: National Institute of Neurological Disorders and Strokes (NINDS). Publication: Transcription Factor-Mediated Differentiation of Human iPSCs into Neurons. Fernandopulle MS, Prestil R, Grunseich C, Wang C, Gan L, Ward ME. Curr Protoc Cell Biol. 2018 Jun;79(1):e51. doi: 10.1002/cpcb.51. Epub 2018 May 18. PubMed 29924488.
Backbone
  Vector backbone: pUCM
  Backbone manufacturer: custom
  Backbone size w/o insert (bp): 6000
  Total vector size (bp): 14168
  Modifications to backbone: CLYBL homology arms
  Vector type: CRISPR, TALEN
  Selectable markers: Puromycin ; SBP-LNGFR for bead selection
Growth in bacteria
  Bacterial resistance: Ampicillin, 100 μg/mL
  Growth temperature: 37°C
  Growth strain: NEB Stable
  Copy number: High Copy
Gene/Insert 1
  Gene/Insert name: Neurogenin 2 (alt name: NGN2)
  Species: H. sapiens (human)
  Insert size (bp): 819
  GenBank ID: NM_024019
  Entrez Gene: NEUROG2 (a.k.a. Atoh4, Math4A, NGN2, bHLHa8, ngn-2)
  Promoter: TRE3G
  Cloning method: Gibson Cloning
  Sequencing primers: 5′ GCTCGTTTAGTGAACCGTCAG
Gene/Insert 2
  Gene/Insert name: ISL LIM Homeobox 1 (alt name: ISL1)
  Species: H. sapiens (human)
  Insert size (bp): 1050
  GenBank ID: NM_002202
  Entrez Gene: ISL1 (a.k.a. ISLET1, Isl-1)
  Promoter: TRE3G
  Cloning method: Gibson Cloning
  Sequencing primers: 5′ CAGCCTGCTGAAGCAGGCTGG
Gene/Insert 3
  Gene/Insert name: LIM Homeobox 3 (alt name: LHX3)
  Species: H. sapiens (human)
  Insert size (bp): 1209
  Entrez Gene: LHX3 (a.k.a. CPHD3, LIM3, M2-LHX3)
  Promoter: TRE3G
  Cloning method: Gibson Cloning
  Sequencing primers: 5′ CAGCATGGTAGCCAGTCCTATTG; 3′ TGTGGAATTGTGAGCGGATA
Gene/Insert 4
  Gene/Insert name: Optimized mApple (alt name: Optimized mApple)
  Species: Synthetic
  Insert size (bp): 708
  Promoter: EF-1alpha
  Cloning method: Gibson Cloning
  Sequencing primers: 5′ gcagaggaagtcttctaacatg
Gene/Insert 5
  Gene/Insert name: rtTA3G (alt name: rtTA3G)
  Insert size (bp): 747
  Promoter: CAG
  Cloning method: Unknown
  Sequencing primers: 5′ ctggttattgtgctgtctc
Gene/Insert 6
  Gene/Insert name: SBP Delta-LNGFR (alt name: SBP Delta-LNGFR)
  Insert size (bp): 738
  Promoter: EF-1alpha
  Cloning method: Gibson Cloning
  Sequencing primers: 5′ gtgaccggcgcctacgctag
Resource information
  A portion of this plasmid was derived from a plasmid made by: Tre3G and rTTA are from Clontech Plasmid (TetOne Lenti Vector)
Terms and licenses: Academic/Nonprofit Terms; Industry Terms: Not Available to Industry
How to cite: CLYBL-(Ef1a-SBP-LNGFR-T2A-mApple)-(CAG-rtTA)-(TRE-hNIL)) was a gift from Michael Ward (Addgene plasmid # 105842 ; http://n2t.net/addgene:105842 ; RRID:Addgene_105842)
