[The description below was written by a language model from this plasmid's Addgene catalogue record, the feature table of its GenBank file and pLannotate feature annotations shown in this document.]
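Description:
CLYBL-(Ef1a-SBP-LNGFR-T2A-mApple)-(CAG-rtTA)-(TRE-hNIL) is a roughly 14.2 kb homology-directed repair donor plasmid built on a custom pUCM backbone modified with CLYBL homology arms, intended for nuclease-assisted (CRISPR or TALEN) knock-in at the human CLYBL safe-harbour locus. It is maintained in E. coli through a high-copy ColE1/pUC origin and ampicillin resistance. Two sequence records accompany the entry: a 12,490 bp linear export that lacks the CAG promoter region, and a 14,166 nt assembly that matches the stated plasmid size. The homology arms are not annotated as CLYBL in either table, and one short stretch is auto-labelled as an AAVS1 arm fragment.

The payload consists of three units. A TRE3G promoter (seven tet operators) drives a single reverse-strand transcript encoding human NEUROG2, ISL1 and LHX3 (the "hNIL" factors) separated by P2A and T2A peptides and ending in an SV40 poly(A) signal. A CAG promoter (CMV enhancer plus chimeric intron) constitutively expresses the Tet-On 3G transactivator with a rabbit β-globin poly(A), so that doxycycline induces the three factors. A loxP-flanked selection module contains a splice acceptor–T2A–puromycin resistance gene with bGH poly(A), which depends on transcription from the targeted locus, followed by an EF-1α core promoter/HTLV element driving streptavidin-binding peptide fused to truncated LNGFR, then T2A and mApple. Surface-displayed SBP allows enrichment of integrants on streptavidin beads, mApple marks them by red fluorescence, and Cre can later excise the module. The associated work concerns transcription factor-driven differentiation of human iPSCs into neurons; ISL1 and LHX3 are annotated as cooperating in motor neuron specification.
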