LOCUS       Exported 12490 bp ds-DNA linear SYN 20-MAY-2021
DEFINITION  Donor construct for introduction of hNIL factors and SBP-LNGFR for
            streptavidin bead enrichment.
ACCESSION   .
VERSION     .
KEYWORDS    CLYBL-(Ef1a-SBP-LNGFR-T2A-mApple)-(CAG-rtTA)-(TRE-hNIL))
SOURCE      synthetic DNA construct
  ORGANISM  synthetic DNA construct
REFERENCE   1 (bases 1 to 12490)
  AUTHORS   Fernandopulle MS, Prestil R, Grunseich C, Wang C, Gan L, Ward ME
  TITLE     Transcription Factor-Mediated Differentiation of Human iPSCs into
            Neurons.
  JOURNAL   Curr Protoc Cell Biol. 2018 Jun;79(1):e51. doi: 10.1002/cpcb.51.
            Epub 2018 May 18.
  PUBMED    29924488
REFERENCE   2 (bases 1 to 12490)
  AUTHORS   .
  TITLE     Direct Submission
  JOURNAL   Exported May 20, 2021 from SnapGene Server 1.1.58
            http://www.snapgene.com
FEATURES             Location/Qualifiers
     source          1..12490
                     /organism="synthetic DNA construct"
                     /mol_type="other DNA"
     primer_bind     8..27
                     /label=pCAG-F
                     /note="Rabbit beta-globin intron, for pCAG plasmids,
                     forward primer"
     CDS             59..805
                     /codon_start=1
                     /product="modified rtTA protein that binds tightly to
                     promoters containing the tet operator in the presence of
                     doxycycline"
                     /label=Tet-On(R) 3G
                     /translation="MSRLDKSKVINSALELLNGVGIEGLTTRKLAQKLGVEQPTLYWHV
                     KNKRALLDALPIEMLDRHHTHSCPLEGESWQDFLRNNAKSYRCALLSHRDGAKVHLGTR
                     PTEKQYETLENQLAFLCQQGFSLENALYALSAVGHFTLGCVLEEQEHQVAKEERETPTT
                     DSMPPLLKQAIELFDRQGAEPAFLFGLELIICGLEKQLKCESGGPTDALDDFDLDMLPA
                     DALDDFDLDMLPADALDDFDLDMLPG"
     primer_bind     complement(896..915)
                     /label=Bglob-pA-R
                     /note="Rabbit beta-globin polyA region, reverse primer"
     polyA_signal    961..1016
                     /label=-beta-globin poly(A) signal
                     /note="rabbit beta-globin polyadenylation signal (Gil and
                     Proudfoot, 1987)"
     primer_bind     complement(1015..1034)
                     /label=rbglobpA-R
                     /note="Rabbit beta-globin polyA, reverse primer. Also
                     called rb-glob-pA-term-R"
     primer_bind     1326..1343
                     /label=L4440
                     /note="L4440 vector, forward primer"
     protein_bind    1460..1481
                     /label=CAP binding site
                     /bound_moiety="E. coli catabolite activator protein"
                     /note="CAP binding activates transcription in the presence
                     of cAMP."
     promoter        1496..1526
                     /label=lac promoter
                     /note="promoter for the E. coli lac operon"
     protein_bind    1534..1550
                     /label=lac operator
                     /bound_moiety="lac repressor encoded by lacI"
                     /note="The lac repressor binds to the lac operator to
                     inhibit transcription in E. coli. This inhibition can be
                     relieved by adding lactose or
                     isopropyl-beta-D-thiogalactopyranoside (IPTG)."
     primer_bind     1539..1561
                     /label=M13/pUC Reverse
                     /note="In lacZ gene"
     primer_bind     1558..1574
                     /label=M13 rev
                     /note="common sequencing primer, one of multiple similar
                     variants"
     primer_bind     1558..1574
                     /label=M13 Reverse
                     /note="In lacZ gene. Also called M13-rev"
     polyA_signal    1623..1744
                     /label=SV40 poly(A) signal
                     /note="SV40 polyadenylation signal"
     primer_bind     complement(1634..1653)
                     /label=EBV-rev
                     /note="SV40 polyA terminator, reverse primer"
     primer_bind     1688..1707
                     /label=SV40pA-R
                     /note="SV40 polyA, reverse primer"
     CDS             complement(2976..3029)
                     /codon_start=1
                     /product="2A peptide from Thosea asigna virus capsid
                     protein"
                     /label=T2A
                     /note="Eukaryotic ribosomes fail to insert a peptide bond
                     between the Gly and Pro residues, yielding separate
                     polypeptides."
                     /translation="EGRGSLLTCGDVEENPGP"
     regulatory      3301..3310
                     /regulatory_class="other"
                     /note="vertebrate consensus sequence for strong initiation
                     of translation (Kozak, 1987)"
     CDS             complement(4101..4157)
                     /codon_start=1
                     /product="2A peptide from porcine teschovirus-1
                     polyprotein"
                     /label=P2A
                     /note="Eukaryotic ribosomes fail to insert a peptide bond
                     between the Gly and Pro residues, yielding separate
                     polypeptides."
                     /translation="ATNFSLLKQAGDVEENPGP"
     primer_bind     complement(5077..5101)
                     /label=LNCX
                     /note="Human CMV promoter, forward primer"
     protein_bind    5146..5164
                     /gene="tetO"
                     /label=tet operator
                     /bound_moiety="tetracycline repressor TetR"
                     /note="bacterial operator O2 for the tetR and tetA genes"
     protein_bind    5182..5200
                     /gene="tetO"
                     /label=tet operator
                     /bound_moiety="tetracycline repressor TetR"
                     /note="bacterial operator O2 for the tetR and tetA genes"
     protein_bind    5218..5236
                     /gene="tetO"
                     /label=tet operator
                     /bound_moiety="tetracycline repressor TetR"
                     /note="bacterial operator O2 for the tetR and tetA genes"
     protein_bind    5254..5272
                     /gene="tetO"
                     /label=tet operator
                     /bound_moiety="tetracycline repressor TetR"
                     /note="bacterial operator O2 for the tetR and tetA genes"
     protein_bind    5290..5308
                     /gene="tetO"
                     /label=tet operator
                     /bound_moiety="tetracycline repressor TetR"
                     /note="bacterial operator O2 for the tetR and tetA genes"
     protein_bind    5326..5344
                     /gene="tetO"
                     /label=tet operator
                     /bound_moiety="tetracycline repressor TetR"
                     /note="bacterial operator O2 for the tetR and tetA genes"
     protein_bind    5362..5380
                     /gene="tetO"
                     /label=tet operator
                     /bound_moiety="tetracycline repressor TetR"
                     /note="bacterial operator O2 for the tetR and tetA genes"
     rep_origin      complement(6406..6994)
                     /direction=LEFT
                     /label=ori
                     /note="high-copy-number ColE1/pMB1/pBR322/pUC origin of
                     replication"
     primer_bind     complement(6486..6505)
                     /label=pBR322ori-F
                     /note="pBR322 origin, forward primer"
     CDS             complement(7165..8025)
                     /codon_start=1
                     /gene="bla"
                     /product="beta-lactamase"
                     /label=AmpR
                     /note="confers resistance to ampicillin, carbenicillin, and
                     related antibiotics"
                     /translation="MSIQHFRVALIPFFAAFCLPVFAHPETLVKVKDAEDQLGARVGYI
                     ELDLNSGKILESFRPEERFPMMSTFKVLLCGAVLSRIDAGQEQLGRRIHYSQNDLVEYS
                     PVTEKHLTDGMTVRELCSAAITMSDNTAANLLLTTIGGPKELTAFLHNMGDHVTRLDRW
                     EPELNEAIPNDERDTTMPVAMATTLRKLLTGELLTLASRQQLIDWMEADKVAGPLLRSA
                     LPAGWFIADKSGAGERGSRGIIAALGPDGKPSRIVVIYTTGSQATMDERNRQIAEIGAS
                     LIKHW"
     primer_bind     7788..7807
                     /label=Amp-R
                     /note="Ampicillin resistance gene, reverse primer"
     protein_bind    8883..8916
                     /label=loxP
                     /bound_moiety="Cre recombinase"
                     /note="Cre-mediated recombination occurs in the 8-bp core
                     sequence (GCATACAT)."
     misc_feature    8917..8942
                     /label=SA
                     /note="splice acceptor site"
     CDS             8966..9019
                     /codon_start=1
                     /product="2A peptide from Thosea asigna virus capsid
                     protein"
                     /label=T2A
                     /note="Eukaryotic ribosomes fail to insert a peptide bond
                     between the Gly and Pro residues, yielding separate
                     polypeptides."
                     /translation="EGRGSLLTCGDVEENPGP"
     CDS             9029..9628
                     /codon_start=1
                     /gene="pac from Streptomyces alboniger"
                     /product="puromycin N-acetyltransferase"
                     /label=PuroR
                     /note="confers resistance to puromycin"
                     /translation="MTEYKPTVRLATRDDVPRAVRTLAAAFADYPATRHTVDPDRHIER
                     VTELQELFLTRVGLDIGKVWVADDGAAVAVWTTPESVEAGAVFAEIGPRMAELSGSRLA
                     AQQQMEGLLAPHRPKEPAWFLATVGVSPDHQGKGLGSAVVLPGVEAAERAGVPAFLETS
                     APRNLPFYERLGFTVTADVEVPEGPRTWCMTRKPGA"
     primer_bind     complement(9029..9048)
                     /label=Puro-R
                     /note="Puromycin resistance gene, reverse primer. Also
                     called puro-variant-R"
     primer_bind     9525..9545
                     /label=Puro-F
                     /note="Puromycin resistance gene, forward primer"
     polyA_signal    9649..9873
                     /label=bGH poly(A) signal
                     /note="bovine growth hormone polyadenylation signal"
     promoter        9909..10120
                     /label=EF-1-alpha core promoter
                     /note="core promoter for human elongation factor
                     EF-1-alpha"
     LTR             10133..10401
                     /label=5' LTR (truncated)
                     /note="truncated 5' long terminal repeat (LTR) from human
                     T-cell leukemia virus (HTLV) type 1"
     regulatory      10439..10448
                     /regulatory_class="other"
                     /note="vertebrate consensus sequence for strong initiation
                     of translation (Kozak, 1987)"
     CDS             10526..10639
                     /codon_start=1
                     /product="streptavidin-binding peptide"
                     /label=SBP
                     /note="selected from a peptide library; binds streptavidin
                     with nanomolar affinity (Keefe et al., 2001)"
                     /translation="MDEKTTGWRGGHVVEGLAGELEQLRARLEHHPQGQREP"
     CDS             11423..11476
                     /codon_start=1
                     /product="2A peptide from Thosea asigna virus capsid
                     protein"
                     /label=T2A
                     /note="Eukaryotic ribosomes fail to insert a peptide bond
                     between the Gly and Pro residues, yielding separate
                     polypeptides."
                     /translation="EGRGSLLTCGDVEENPGP"
     regulatory      11483..11492
                     /regulatory_class="other"
                     /note="vertebrate consensus sequence for strong initiation
                     of translation (Kozak, 1987)"
     protein_bind    12206..12239
                     /label=loxP
                     /bound_moiety="Cre recombinase"
                     /note="Cre-mediated recombination occurs in the 8-bp core
                     sequence (GCATACAT)."
     primer_bind     complement(12255..12272)
                     /label=BGH-rev
                     /note="Bovine growth hormone terminator, reverse primer.
                     Also called BGH reverse"
     polyA_signal    12261..12485
                     /label=bGH poly(A) signal
                     /note="bovine growth hormone polyadenylation signal"
ORIGIN
        1 ctcctgggca acgtgctggt tattgtgctg tctcatcatt ttggcaaaga atgtcgacat
       61 gagccggctg gacaagagca aagtgatcaa cagcgccctg gaactgctga acggcgtggg
      121 catcgagggc ctgaccaccc ggaagctggc ccagaaactg ggcgtggaac agcccaccct
      181 gtactggcac gtgaagaaca agcgggccct gctggacgcc ctgcccatcg agatgctgga
      241 ccggcaccac acccacagct gccctctgga aggcgagagc tggcaggact tcctgcggaa
      301 caacgccaag agctacagat gcgccctgct gagccaccgg gacggcgcca aagtgcacct
      361 gggcaccaga cccaccgaga agcagtacga gacactggaa aaccagctgg ccttcctgtg
      421 ccagcagggc ttcagcctgg aaaacgccct gtacgccctg agcgccgtgg gccacttcac
      481 cctgggctgc gtgctggaag aacaggaaca ccaggtcgcc aaagaggaaa gagagacacc
      541 caccaccgac agcatgcccc ccctgctgaa gcaggccatc gagctgttcg acagacaggg
      601 cgccgagccc gccttcctgt tcggcctgga actgatcatc tgcggcctcg agaagcagct
      661 gaagtgcgag agcggcggac ccaccgacgc cctggacgac ttcgacctgg acatgctgcc
      721 cgccgatgcc ctggatgatt ttgatctgga tatgctccct gctgacgctc tcgatgactt
      781 cgatctcgat atgctgccag gctaaaacgc gtgaattcac tcctcaggtg caggctgcct
      841 atcagaaggt ggtgactggt gtggccaatg ccctggctca caaataccac tgagatcttt
      901 ttccctctgc caaaaattat ggggacatca tgaagcccct tgagcatctg acttctggct
      961 aataaaggaa atttattttc attgcaatag tgtgttggaa ttttttgtgt ctctcactcg
     1021 gaaggacata tgggagggca aatcatttaa aacatcagaa tgagtatttg gtttagagtt
     1081 tggcaacata tgcccatatg ctggctgcca tgaacaaagg ttggctataa agaggtcatc
     1141 agtatatgaa acagccccct gctgtccatt ccttattcca tagaaaagcc ttgacttgag
     1201 gttagatttt ttttatattt tgttttgtgt tatttttttc tttaacatcc ctaaaatttt
     1261 ccttacatgt gcggccgtcc tttgagtgag ctgataccgc tcgccgcagc cgaacgaccg
     1321 agcgcagcga gtcagtgagc gaggaagcgg aagagcgccc aatacgcaaa ccgcctctcc
     1381 ccgcgcgttg gccgattcat taatgcagct ggcacgacag gtttcccgac tggaaagcgg
     1441 gcagtgagcg caacgcaatt aatgtgagtt agctcactca ttaggcaccc caggctttac
     1501 actttatgct tccggctcgt atgttgtgtg gaattgtgag cggataacaa tttcacacag
     1561 gaaacagcta tgaccatgat tacgccaagc tctagctaga ggtcgacggt atacagacat
     1621 gataagatac attgatgagt ttggacaaac cacaactaga atgcagtgaa aaaaatgctt
     1681 tatttgtgaa atttgtgatg ctattgcttt atttgtaacc attataagct gcaataaaca
     1741 agttggggtg ggcgatcgat tcagaactgg gcgtgatcca cttcgtccag ccaggaggca
     1801 gggctggcag gaaaatcggg gtagccgcca gagctgcctg tgctcagatc gctgctaggg
     1861 ccattgccgg ccagcactct cattggagga ggtccgcctg gagcgccaga tggcaccagg
     1921 cccaggcttg tatcggggta caccaggctg gacagcagag gctgaggtcc tggcagagac
     1981 tgaggggcag ctggagaagg tggcacgccg taagggctgc cgggcctcag ttctctatac
     2041 tgctcgggtc cggccagtcc gccgtgttcc agagagaagt tgcccagggc gccagaaggt
     2101 ctgcccagag cctgggttgg ctctcccagg ctgccataca ggccattggc tgggcccatt
     2161 tcggccaggc taggctcatc tgggaaggac acctcggcgt cgctgtcctg gccttcctgc
     2221 acgctgtcct tgtcgctctt gctgccgcct ctggaccgct tcatgttccg gaagtactgg
     2281 ccccatctct gcctgccggc gtccttcttc agccgcttct ctttggcccg tctgttctgg
     2341 aaccacactt gcaccactct catgtccagg cctgtctcgc tgctcagctg ttcccgcaca
     2401 tgtctggcgg gcttggggct ggtgttgtag gcggacttca gggtttccag ctgcttggcg
     2461 gtgatggtgg ttctgggtct tttggcggtg gcctcggcct ctctctgctt ggctgtctcg
     2521 tagtcggctt tacacacgag ccggctatct tccatcaggt agaactcgtc gccggtggcc
     2581 agctgtctct tgcacacgac gcaggcgaag cagtgcagat ggtacacgaa gtcctgggct
     2641 ctccgcacga cctgtgtagg aggaattccc agctggcagg cggcgcactt ggtgccgaat
     2701 ctcttgaaga agtcgtcctt gcagtacacg ctctcgcctc tgctaaagca tctctcggcc
     2761 aggggggtgt ggcagtcgct gcacttcagg cacttgctgt gccagtgtct gtccagggcc
     2821 ttcaggataa accggtccag gatgtgctgg tcgcagccgg cgcacagggg gatttctctt
     2881 ctcaggtcgg cccttctagc cagcagggcc agcagcagat ctccgccggc agattctctg
     2941 gcagggccca gttcgcctct ggcttccatg gtaccggggc cagggttctc ttccacgtcg
     3001 ccacatgtca gcaggctgcc tctgccctcg ccagagcctc tgctgtgcat caatgcctca
     3061 ataggactgg ctaccatgct gttaggtgta tctggaagtt gagaggacat tgatgctact
     3121 tcactgccag tggaattaga gcccggtcct ccttctgaaa aattgaccag ttgctgaaaa
     3181 gcaggctgat ctatgtcact ctgcaaggcg aagtcgctca gtactttcca aggtggctgg
     3241 taactttgta cttccactgg gttagcctgt aagccaccgt cgtgtctctc tggactggca
     3301 gccaccatgg gagttcctgt catcccctgg atattagttt tgtcattggg ctgctgctgc
     3361 tggagttgct tcatcatgat gcttcgcttc ttgtccttgc accgcttgtt ttgaaaccag
     3421 acccggatca cacggggact gaggcccgtc atctctacca gttgctcctt catgagcgca
     3481 tctggccgcg ggtttgcggc gtagcaggtc cgcaaggtgt gcagctgctt ctcgttcagc
     3541 acagtccgca cgcgggtggt cttctccggc tgcttgtgga cgtggggccg cagggccggc
     3601 tgcctggcgg agatgggctc cgctgccatt tgcagtggcc gcgctggatg caggggactg
     3661 agcgggtcgc cagcgcctag actggccctc tccaccacat cgtggtctgc tcggcagaag
     3721 agaccgtcct cccgaagcgc aaattcgtcc ccagggatga gctggcggct gcaggccaca
     3781 cagcggaaac actcgatgtg atacaccttg gagcgggcac gcatcacgaa gtcgttcttg
     3841 ctgaagccga tgctgcactt ggcgcatttg atcccgtaca acctgatata atctctttta
     3901 cagtaggttt tcccatccct aacaaagcat gtacagctct cgtccaaata ctgattacac
     3961 tccgcacatt tcaaacatgc cgcatgccat tccaaatccg gagaaaccct cagaatatac
     4021 tgatcgtgaa tctgattgcc gcaaccaaca catagggaaa tcagacgttt tttttttggt
     4081 ggatctccca tgtctcccat aggtccaggg ttctcctcca cgtctccagc ctgcttcagc
     4141 aggctgaagt tagtagctcc ggatcccaag atacaatccc tggctatggg gaggtgaggt
     4201 gcatagcggt gcttgtcggg aggtgggggc tgccaatagt ccatgtctga cccggccggg
     4261 ctggcgggcg ataaagtgca gctgtagggg gaggtggaat tggaggacac ggaggaggac
     4321 ggcgcggggc tgttggtgca actccacgtg gaggcgggcg aggggctgtc tccgctgctg
     4381 ctcagggcgg cgctggcgcc tcccgggctc agcaacactg cctcggagaa gagcgccccc
     4441 ggcaggcccc cgccgccgcc cccgcagtga tccgccaggc gcagggtctc ggtgagtgcc
     4501 cagatgtagt tgtgggcgaa gcgcagggtc tcgatcttgg tgagcttggc gtcctcgggg
     4561 aacgtgggga gcacctcgcg cagcgcgtcc agtgccgcgt tgaggttgtg catgcggttt
     4621 cgctcgcggt tgttggcctt cagtctacgg gtcttcttga tgcgctgcac cgtctcggcc
     4681 gtcttggcgc ctcgggagac ggcccgcgcc cgggaagggc gccgtttgca atcgtgtacc
     4741 agacccagca gccgtgcggg ccggcagccc tccgcacccg cagccacgcc gccccgcgcc
     4801 ccctgcccgg cctcagcccc gcgctgccga cgcgccccgc ctgacgcgcc cggctcctcc
     4861 tcctcttctt cgtcggcgct ggatgacagc ggggtcaggg ccgccaaggc gggggaggcc
     4921 gatccgagca gcactaacac gtcctcttcc tccttcaact ccaaggtctc ggatttgacg
     4981 aacatggtgg cggcttaatt aaccttaagt ttacgagggt aggaagtggt acggaaagtt
     5041 ggtataagac aaaagtgttg tggaattgct ccaggcgatc tgacggttca ctaaacgagc
     5101 tctgctttta taggcgccca ccgtacacgc ctaaagctta tacgttctct atcactgata
     5161 gggagtaaac tggatatacg ttctctatca ctgataggga gtaaactgta gatacgttct
     5221 ctatcactga tagggagtaa actggtcata cgttctctat cactgatagg gagtaaactc
     5281 cttatacgtt ctctatcact gatagggagt aaagtctgca tacgttctct atcactgata
     5341 gggagtaaac tcttcatacg ttctctatca ctgataggga gtaaaccact gtggggtgga
     5401 gatatctcct catccttcca acataaatat attttgggat tatatcaaca ttcaatgtta
     5461 cttaaagtga ccttgtaaat attttcacaa ctgagccatg tttgatttgt atacttatgt
     5521 ttactttact gtttttcctg aagttaataa ttgccttgaa tttatttatt tctttaaaaa
     5581 tgtttcatta ctcaggactg tagtttacat tacgattctt tgtgttatac agttgatggg
     5641 tttcttttct ttcttaattt ctttaaaaaa tagagatggg gtcttactat attacccagg
     5701 ctggtcttga agtcctgggc tcaagtgatc ttcctgtctc agcctaccaa gtagctgaga
     5761 ctataggtgc aaaaaagcca ctatacctgg ctagtttaca ggttttaaca aatgcattat
     5821 gccacgtatc cattattaca ggatcacaca agatattttc attaccctga aagcatccct
     5881 gtgttccacc aattcatcct gcctccatga gccgctggca accactgatc tctatagttt
     5941 tgccttttct aaaatgtcat ataattggaa tcatacagtc tgtagcattt tcagactagc
     6001 ttttaaaatt tggcaatatg catttaaggt tcctccttaa atgtgaaggg catagccaat
     6061 gtggcttgat agctcatttc tttttattgg tgaatatttc attgtctgga tgttccacag
     6121 tttgtttatc cattcaccta ttcaatttgc tttttttctg tgtatctatc actaattcaa
     6181 tactggactc tccaacagag ccgtcccgct tccctaaggc cctgctctgg gcttctgggt
     6241 ttgagtcctt ggcaagccca ggagaggcgc tcaggcttcc ctgtccccct tcctcgtcca
     6301 ccatctcatg cccctggctc tcctgcccct tccctacagg ggttcctggc tctgctctaa
     6361 gggcgaattc gccaggaacc gtaaaaaggc cgcgttgctg gcgtttttcc ataggctccg
     6421 cccccctgac gagcatcaca aaaatcgacg ctcaagtcag aggtggcgaa acccgacagg
     6481 actataaaga taccaggcgt ttccccctgg aagctccctc gtgcgctctc ctgttccgac
     6541 cctgccgctt accggatacc tgtccgcctt tctcccttcg ggaagcgtgg cgctttctca
     6601 tagctcacgc tgtaggtatc tcagttcggt gtaggtcgtt cgctccaagc tgggctgtgt
     6661 gcacgaaccc cccgttcagc ccgaccgctg cgccttatcc ggtaactatc gtcttgagtc
     6721 caacccggta agacacgact tatcgccact ggcagcagcc actggtaaca ggattagcag
     6781 agcgaggtat gtaggcggtg ctacagagtt cttgaagtgg tggcctaact acggctacac
     6841 tagaagaaca gtatttggta tctgcgctct gctgaagcca gttaccttcg gaaaaagagt
     6901 tggtagctct tgatccggca aacaaaccac cgctggtagc ggtggttttt ttgtttgcaa
     6961 gcagcagatt acgcgcagaa aaaaaggatc tcaagaagat cctttgatct tttctacggg
     7021 gtctgacgct cagtggaacg aaaactcacg ttaagggatt ttggtcatga gattatcaaa
     7081 aaggatcttc acctagatcc ttttaaatta aaaatgaagt tttaaatcaa tctaaagtat
     7141 atatgagtaa acttggtctg acagttacca atgcttaatc agtgaggcac ctatctcagc
     7201 gatctgtcta tttcgttcat ccatagttgc ctgactcccc gtcgtgtaga taactacgat
     7261 acgggagggc ttaccatctg gccccagtgc tgcaatgata ccgcgagacc cacgctcacc
     7321 ggctccagat ttatcagcaa taaaccagcc agccggaagg gccgagcgca gaagtggtcc
     7381 tgcaacttta tccgcctcca tccagtctat taattgttgc cgggaagcta gagtaagtag
     7441 ttcgccagtt aatagtttgc gcaacgttgt tgccattgct acaggcatcg tggtgtcacg
     7501 ctcgtcgttt ggtatggctt cattcagctc cggttcccaa cgatcaaggc gagttacatg
     7561 atcccccatg ttgtgcaaaa aagcggttag ctccttcggt cctccgatcg ttgtcagaag
     7621 taagttggcc gcagtgttat cactcatggt tatggcagca ctgcataatt ctcttactgt
     7681 catgccatcc gtaagatgct tttctgtgac tggtgagtac tcaaccaagt cattctgaga
     7741 atagtgtatg cggcgaccga gttgctcttg cccggcgtca atacgggata ataccgcgcc
     7801 acatagcaga actttaaaag tgctcatcat tggaaaacgt tcttcggggc gaaaactctc
     7861 aaggatctta ccgctgttga gatccagttc gatgtaaccc actcgtgcac ccaactgatc
     7921 ttcagcatct tttactttca ccagcgtttc tgggtgagca aaaacaggaa ggcaaaatgc
     7981 cgcaaaaaag ggaataaggg cgacacggaa atgttgaata ctcatactct tcctttttca
     8041 atagcaggag aatcatgcca atgggccaat atacattctg acccacagtt tcataataaa
     8101 ataaaatggt tgtggttgta agccactatg tttcagagtg gtttgttaca cagcaataaa
     8161 taactaatat agtaggcata ccatcaagtc caaagtaggt agagaagaat gtaaatagca
     8221 gagcaaaaca gcatgactgg tggctgggag gcttaaaact gggacaggat cagagtcatg
     8281 aaagaagtca aagaaatggt tcagaagtaa ggctgagact gacttacaaa agctgaaagt
     8341 ccctttaagt tggtgtttgg tgcattggca ggggcaggta tggtgactta aaagagccat
     8401 gctcaacaag atcaagcaca acacaatcac gggtcacccc agcagacctt agcgagtcta
     8461 gccatttctt tggtggtggt cacagtcatg cttcagccca gtttccactt ggacaaatgg
     8521 tacatatttt caatgagatg aaaattaaga tacaatccat gtgctcagag agtgatcaca
     8581 gctctgacta aacactgtgc cccaaagtgt tgaggaattg ggaaaaccta gctgagttag
     8641 tggtctcttt tctgttacaa taaagctcat aatgaaaatt agccttcttt gttcttcccc
     8701 aagtctttct ttctagacga aactactttc aactgtttta acttccttac tgttaacttc
     8761 catatttcta gatagtatgg tcagactgtt atttcttgac ttttaaatgt aagatattat
     8821 ctactgactt ccttctatgt aagatgagga ttgagctctc ttacccttct cccagcggcc
     8881 gcataacttc gtatagcata cattatacga agttatctga cctcttctct tcctcccaca
     8941 gggcctcgag agatctggca gcggagaggg cagaggaagt cttctaacat gcggtgacgt
     9001 ggaggagaat cccggcccta ggctcgagat gaccgagtac aagcccacgg tgcgcctcgc
     9061 cacccgcgac gacgtcccca gggccgtacg caccctcgcc gccgcgttcg ccgactaccc
     9121 cgccacgcgc cacaccgtcg atccggaccg ccacatcgag cgggtcaccg agctgcaaga
     9181 actcttcctc acgcgcgtcg ggctcgacat cggcaaggtg tgggtcgcgg acgacggcgc
     9241 cgcggtggcg gtctggacca cgccggagag cgtcgaagcg ggggcggtgt tcgccgagat
     9301 cggcccgcgc atggccgagt tgagcggttc ccggctggcc gcgcagcaac agatggaagg
     9361 cctcctggcg ccgcaccggc ccaaggagcc cgcgtggttc ctggccaccg tcggcgtctc
     9421 gcccgaccac cagggcaagg gtctgggcag cgccgtcgtg ctccccggag tggaggcggc
     9481 cgagcgcgcc ggggtgcccg ccttcctgga gacctccgcg ccccgcaacc tccccttcta
     9541 cgagcggctc ggcttcaccg tcaccgccga cgtcgaggtg cccgaaggac cgcgcacctg
     9601 gtgcatgacc cgcaagcccg gtgcctgatc tagagggccc gtttaaacct gtgccttcta
     9661 gttgccagcc atctgttgtt tgcccctccc ccgtgccttc cttgaccctg gaaggtgcca
     9721 ctcccactgt cctttcctaa taaaatgagg aaattgcatc gcattgtctg agtaggtgtc
     9781 attctattct ggggggtggg gtggggcagg acagcaaggg ggaggattgg gaagacaata
     9841 gcaggcatgc tggggatgcg gtgggctcta tggatgcatg atctgcgatc gctccggtgc
     9901 ccgtcagtgg gcagagcgca catcgcccac agtccccgag aagttggggg gaggggtcgg
     9961 caattgaacc ggtgcctaga gaaggtggcg cggggtaaac tgggaaagtg atgtcgtgta
    10021 ctggctccgc ctttttcccg agggtggggg agaaccgtat ataagtgcag tagtcgccgt
    10081 gaacgttctt tttcgcaacg ggtttgccgc cagaacacag ctgaagcttc gaggggctcg
    10141 catctctcct tcacgcgccc gccgccctac ctgaggccgc catccacgcc ggttgagtcg
    10201 cgttctgccg cctcccgcct gtggtgcctc ctgaactgcg tccgccgtct aggtaagttt
    10261 aaagctcagg tcgagaccgg gcctttgtcc ggcgctccct tggagcctac ctagactcag
    10321 ccggctctcc acgctttgcc tgaccctgct tgctcaactc tacgtctttg tttcgttttc
    10381 tgttctgcgc cgttacagat ccaagctgtg accggcgcct acgctagcgc taccggtcgc
    10441 caccatgggc tggtcatgta tcattctgtt tctggtcgca accgcaactg gagtgcattc
    10501 acaggtgcag ctcgaggggt cagggatgga cgaaaagacc acaggatggc gaggaggaca
    10561 cgtggtcgag ggactggcag gagagctgga acagctgcgg gctagactgg aacaccatcc
    10621 tcagggacag cgagagccag gaagtggagc gatcgcgaag gaagcctgcc ccacagggct
    10681 gtacactcat tctggagaat gctgtaaagc ttgtaacctg ggagagggag tggcacagcc
    10741 atgcggagcc aatcagactg tgtgcgagcc ttgtctggac tccgtcacat tctctgatgt
    10801 ggtcagtgcc acagaacctt gcaagccatg tactgagtgc gtgggcctgc agtctatgag
    10861 tgctccttgt gtggaggctg acgatgcagt ctgccggtgt gcatacggat actatcagga
    10921 cgagactacc ggcagatgtg aagcttgcag ggtgtgtgag gcaggctcag ggctggtctt
    10981 tagctgccag gataaacaga acaccgtgtg cgaggaatgt cctgacggga catatagcga
    11041 tgaggccaat cacgtggacc cctgcctgcc ttgtactgtg tgcgaggata ccgaaaggca
    11101 gctgcgcgaa tgtaccagat gggcagacgc cgagtgcgag gaaatcccag ggcgatggat
    11161 tactcggtcc accccccctg aaggatcaga cagcaccgca ccatctacac aggagccaga
    11221 agcaccacca gagcaggatc tgatcgcctc caccgtggct ggcgtggtca caactgtcat
    11281 ggggagctcc cagccagtgg tcacccgggg caccacagat aacctgattc ccgtgtattg
    11341 ctccatcctg gcagccgtcg tcgtcggact ggtggcatac atcgccttca agcggcaatt
    11401 gatgcacagc agaggctctg gcgagggcag aggaagtctt ctaacatgcg gtgacgtgga
    11461 ggagaatccc ggcccttcaa acgccaccat ggtgtccaag ggcgaagaga acaacatggc
    11521 catcatcaaa gaattcatgc ggttcaaggt gcacatggaa ggcagcgtga acggccacga
    11581 gttcgagatt gaaggcgaag gcgagggcag accctacgag gcttttcaga ccgccaagct
    11641 gaaagtgacc aaaggcggcc ctctgccttt tgcctgggac attctgagcc ctcagtttat
    11701 gtacggcagc aaggtgtaca tcaagcaccc cgccgacatt cccgactact tcaagctgag
    11761 cttccccgag ggcttcagat gggagagagt gatgaacttc gaggacggcg gcatcatcca
    11821 cgtgaaccag gatagctctc tgcaggacgg cgtgttcatc tacaaagtga agctgcgggg
    11881 caccaacttt ccctctgatg gccccgtgat gcagaaaaag accatgggct gggaagccag
    11941 cgaggaaaga atgtaccctg aggatggcgc cctgaagtcc gagatcaaga agcggctgaa
    12001 gctgaaggat ggcggccact atgccgccga agtgaaaacc acctacaagg ccaagaaacc
    12061 cgtgcagctg cctggcgcct acatcgtgga tatcaagctg gacatcgtgt cccacaacga
    12121 ggactacacc atcgtggaac agtacgagag agccgaaggc agacacagca caggcggaat
    12181 ggacgagctg tacaagtaag gtaccataac ttcgtatagc atacattata cgaagttata
    12241 aacccgctga tcagcctcga ctgtgccttc tagttgccag ccatctgttg tttgcccctc
    12301 ccccgtgcct tccttgaccc tggaaggtgc cactcccact gtcctttcct aataaaatga
    12361 ggaaattgca tcgcattgtc tgagtaggtg tcattctatt ctggggggtg gggtggggca
    12421 ggacagcaag ggggaggatt gggaagacaa tagcaggcat gctggggatg cggtgggctc
    12481 tatgggtctc
//
