Features (pLannotate 1.2.2; 30 found; start..end, strand, type, name):
     62..441     +  enhancer       CMV enhancer: human cytomegalovirus immediate early enhancer
    721..1737    +  intron         chimeric intron: chimera between introns from chicken β-actin and rabbit β-globin
   1796..2413    +  CDS            tetR: TETR2_ECOLX - Experimental evidence at protein level: Swiss-Prot protein existence level 1. TetR is the repressor of the tetracycline resistance element; its N-terminal region forms a helix-turn-helix structure and binds DNA. Binding of tetracycline to TetR reduces the repressor affinity for the tetracycline resistance gene (tetA) promoter operator sites. From Escherichia coli.
   2547..2627    +  CDS            HBB (fragment): HBB_PONPY - Experimental evidence at transcript level: Swiss-Prot protein existence level 2. Involved in oxygen transport from the lung to the various peripheral tissues. From Pongo pygmaeus (Bornean orangutan).
   2698..2753    +  polyA_signal   β-globin poly(A) signal: rabbit β-globin polyadenylation signal (Gil and Proudfoot, 1987)
   3018..3090    +  rep_origin     RSF ori (fragment): Plasmids containing the RSF 1030 origin of replication can be propagated in E. coli cells that contain additional plasmids with compatible origins.
   3092..3184    +  CDS            lacI (fragment): lac repressor; lacI; The lac repressor binds to the lac operator to inhibit transcription in E. coli. This inhibition can be relieved by adding lactose or isopropyl-β-D-thiogalactopyranoside (IPTG).
   3197..3218    +  protein_bind   CAP binding site: CAP binding activates transcription in the presence of cAMP. E. coli catabolite activator protein
   3233..3263    +  promoter       lac promoter: promoter for the E. coli lac operon
   3267..3289    +  protein_bind   lac operator (fragment): The lac repressor binds to the lac operator to inhibit transcription in E. coli. This inhibition can be relieved by adding lactose or isopropyl-β-D-thiogalactopyranoside (IPTG). lac repressor encoded by lacI
   3360..3481    -  polyA_signal   SV40 poly(A) signal: SV40 polyadenylation signal
   3501..4616    -  CDS            LHX3 (fragment): LHX3_HUMAN - Experimental evidence at protein level: Swiss-Prot protein existence level 1. Acts as a transcriptional activator. Binds to and activates the promoter of the alpha-glycoprotein gene, and synergistically enhances transcription from the prolactin promoter in cooperation with POU1F1/Pit-1 (By similarity). Required for the establishment of the specialized cells of the pituitary gland and the nervous system. Involved in the development of interneurons and motor neurons in cooperation with LDB1 and ISL1. From Homo sapiens (Human).
   4791..5837    -  CDS            ISL1: ISL1_HUMAN - Experimental evidence at protein level: Swiss-Prot protein existence level 1. DNA-binding transcriptional activator. Recognizes and binds to the consensus octamer binding site 5'-ATAATTAA-3' in promoter of target genes. Plays a fundamental role in the gene regulatory network essential for retinal ganglion cell (RGC) differentiation. Cooperates with the transcription factor POU4F2 to achieve maximal levels of expression of RGC target genes and RGC fate specification in the developing retina. Involved in the specification of motor neurons in cooperation with LHX3 and LDB1. Binds to
   5907..6722    -  CDS            NEUROG2: NGN2_HUMAN - Also known as ATOH4, BHLHA8, NGN2. Experimental evidence at protein level: Swiss-Prot protein existence level 1. Transcriptional regulator. Involved in neuronal differentiation. Activates transcription by binding to the E box (5'- CANNTG-3'). From Homo sapiens (Human).
   6747..7123    -  promoter       TRE3G promoter: 3rd-generation Tet-responsive promoter that can be activated by binding of Tet-On® 3G
   7940..8095    +  misc_feature   HA-R (fragment): right homology arm from the adeno-associated virus integration site (AAVS1) within intron 1 of the human PPP1R12C gene
   8143..8731    -  rep_origin     ori: high-copy-number ColE1/pMB1/pBR322/pUC origin of replication
   8902..9762    -  CDS            AmpR: β-lactamase; bla; confers resistance to ampicillin, carbenicillin, and related antibiotics
   9763..9780    -  promoter       AmpR promoter (fragment): bla
  10620..10653   +  protein_bind   loxP: Cre-mediated recombination occurs in the 8-bp core sequence (GCATACAT). Cre recombinase
  10654..10679   +  misc_feature   SA: splice acceptor site
  10766..11365   +  CDS            PuroR: puromycin N-acetyltransferase; pac from Streptomyces alboniger; confers resistance to puromycin
  11386..11610   +  polyA_signal   bGH poly(A) signal: bovine growth hormone polyadenylation signal
  11646..11857   +  promoter       EF-1α core promoter: core promoter for human elongation factor EF-1α
  11870..12138   +  LTR            5' LTR (truncated): truncated 5' long terminal repeat (LTR) from human T-cell leukemia virus (HTLV) type 1
  12182..12262   +  CDS            Ighv1-61 (fragment): HVM05_MOUSE - Also known as Igh-VJ558. Experimental evidence at protein level: Swiss-Prot protein existence level 1. From Mus musculus (Mouse).
  12392..13132   +  CDS            NGFR (fragment): TNR16_HUMAN - Also known as TNFRSF16. Experimental evidence at protein level: Swiss-Prot protein existence level 1. Low affinity receptor which can bind to NGF, BDNF, NTF3, and NTF4. Forms a heterodimeric receptor with SORCS2 that binds the precursor forms of NGF, BDNF and NTF3 with high affinity, and has much lower affinity for mature NGF and BDNF (PubMed:24908487). Plays an important role in differentiation and survival of specific neuronal populations during development (By similarity). Can mediate cell survival as well as cell death of neural cells. Plays a role in the inactivation of RHOA
  13226..13933   +  CDS            mApple: mApple is a basic (constitutively fluorescent) red fluorescent protein published in 2008, derived from Discosoma sp.. It is reported to be a rapidly-maturing monomer with high acid sensitivity.
  13943..13976   +  protein_bind   loxP: Cre-mediated recombination occurs in the 8-bp core sequence (GCATACAT). Cre recombinase
  13998..56      +  polyA_signal   bGH poly(A) signal (across the origin): bovine growth hormone polyadenylation signal
>Addgene plasmid #105842 | CLYBL-(Ef1a-SBP-LNGFR-T2A-mApple)-(CAG-rtTA)-(TRE-hNIL)) | addgene full sequence | sequence record 393690 | Addgene Partial NGS Result
GGGGGAGGATTGGGAAGACAATAGCAGGCATGCTGGGGATGCGGTGGGCTCTATGGGTCTCGACATTGAT
TATTGACTAGTTATTAATAGTAATCAATTACGGGGTCATTAGTTCATAGCCCATATATGGAGTTCCGCGT
TACATAACTTACGGTAAATGGCCCGCCTGGCTGACCGCCCAACGACCCCCGCCCATTGACGTCAATAATG
ACGTATGTTCCCATAGTAACGCCAATAGGGACTTTCCATTGACGTCAATGGGTGGAGTATTTACGGTAAA
CTGCCCACTTGGCAGTACATCAAGTGTATCATATGCCAAGTACGCCCCCTATTGACGTCAATGACGGTAA
ATGGCCCGCCTGGCATTATGCCCAGTACATGACCTTATGGGACTTTCCTACTTGGCAGTACATCTACGTA
TTAGTCATCGCTATTACCATGGTCGAGGTGAGCCCCACGTTCTGCTTCACTCTCCCCATCTCCCCCCCCT
CCCCACCCCCAATTTTGTATTTATTTATTTTTTAATTATTTTGTGCAGCGATGGGGGCGGGGGGGGGGGG
GGGGSGCGCGCCGGGGGGGGGGGGGGGGGGGGGGGGGGGGGGGGGGGSGRGGSGGRGRGGKGSGGCGGCA
GCCAATCAGAGCGGCGCGCTCCGAAAGTTTCCTTTTATGGCGAGGCGGCGGCGGCGGCGGCCCTATAAAA
AGCGAAGCGCGCGGCGGGCGGGAGTCGCTGCGCGCTGCCTTCGCCCCGTGCCCCGCTCCGCCGCCGCCTC
GCGCCGCCCGCCCCGGCTCTGACTGACCGCGTTACTCCCACAGGTGAGCGGGCGGGACGGCCCTTCTCCT
CCGGGCTGTAATTAGCGCTTGGTTTAATGACGGCTTGTTTCTTTTCTGTGGCTGCGTGAAAGCCTTGAGG
GGCTCCGGGAGGGCCCTTTGTGCGGGGGGAGCGGCTCGGGGGGTGCGTGCGTGTGTGTGTGCGTGGGGAG
CGCCGCGTGCGGCTCCGCGCTGCCCGGCGGCTGTGAGCGCTGCGGGCGCGGCGCGGGGCTTTGTGCGCTC
CGCAGTGTGCGCGAGGGGAGCGCGGCCGGGGGCGGTGCCCCGCGGTGCGGGGGGGGCTGCGAGGGGAACA
AAGGCTGCGTGCGGGGTGTGTGCGTGGGGGGGTGAGCAGGGGGTGTGGGCGCGTCGGTCGGGCTGCAACC
CCCCCTGCACCCCCCTCCCCGAGTTGCTGAGCACGGCCCGGCTTCGGGTGCGGGGCTCCGTACGGGGCGT
GGCGCGGGGCTCGCCGTGCCGGGCGGGGGGTGGCGGCAGGKGGGGGTGCCGGGCGGGGCGGGGCCGCCYC
GGGCCGGGGRGGGCTCGGGGGRGGGGCGCGGCGGCCCCCGGAGCGCCGGCGGCTGTCGAGGCGCGGCGAG
CCGCAGCCATTGCCTTTTATGGTAATCGTGCGAGAGGGCGCAGGGACTTCCTTTGTCCCAAATCTGTGCG
GAGCCGAAATCTGGGAGGCGCCGCCGCACCCCCTCTAGCGGGCGCGGGGCGAAGCGGTGCGGCGCCGGCA
GGAAGGAAATGGGCGGGGAGGGCCTTCGTGCGTCGCCGCGCCGCCGTCCCCTTCTCCCTCTCCAGCCTCG
GGGCTGTCCGCGGGGGGACGGCTGCCTTCGGGGGGGACGGGGCAGGGCGGGGTTCGGCTTCTGGCGTGTG
ACCGGCGGCTCTAGAGCCTCTGCTAACCATGTTCATGCCTTCTTCTTTTTCCTACAGCTCCTGGGCAACG
TGCTGGTTATTGTGCTGTCTCATCATTTTGGCAAAGAATGTCGACATGAGCCGGCTGGACAAGAGCAAAG
TGATCAACAGCGCCCTGGAACTGCTGAACGGCGTGGGCATCGAGGGCCTGACCACCCGGAAGCTGGCCCA
GAAACTGGGCGTGGAACAGCCCACCCTGTACTGGCACGTGAAGAACAAGCGGGCCCTGCTGGACGCCCTG
CCCATCGAGATGCTGGACCGGCACCACACCCACAGCTGCCCTCTGGAAGGCGAGAGCTGGCAGGACTTCC
TGCGGAACAACGCCAAGAGCTACAGATGCGCCCTGCTGAGCCACCGGGACGGCGCCAAAGTGCACCTGGG
CACCAGACCCACCGAGAAGCAGTACGAGACACTGGAAAACCAGCTGGCCTTCCTGTGCCAGCAGGGCTTC
AGCCTGGAAAACGCCCTGTACGCCCTGAGCGCCGTGGGCCACTTCACCCTGGGCTGCGTGCTGGAAGAAC
AGGAACACCAGGTCGCCAAAGAGGAAAGAGAGACACCCACCACCGACAGCATGCCCCCCCTGCTGAAGCA
GGCCATCGAGCTGTTCGACAGACAGGGCGCCGAGCCCGCCTTCCTGTTCGGCCTGGAACTGATCATCTGC
GGCCTCGAGAAGCAGCTGAAGTGCGAGAGCGGCGGACCCACCGACGCCCTGGACGACTTCGACCTGGACA
TGCTGCCCGCCGATGCCCTGGATGATTTTGATCTGGATATGCTCCCTGCTGACGCTCTCGATGACTTCGA
TCTCGATATGCTGCCAGGCTAAAACGCGTGAATTCACTCCTCAGGTGCAGGCTGCCTATCAGAAGGTGGT
GACTGGTGTGGCCAATGCCCTGGCTCACAAATACCACTGAGATCTTTTTCCCTCTGCCAAAAATTATGGG
GACATCATGAAGCCCCTTGAGCATCTGACTTCTGGCTAATAAAGGAAATTTATTTTCATTGCAATAGTGT
GTTGGAATTTTTTGTGTCTCTCACTCGGAAGGACATATGGGAGGGCAAATCATTTAAAACATCAGAATGA
GTATTTGGTTTAGAGTTTGGCAACATATGCCCATATGCTGGCTGCCATGAACAAAGGTTGGCTATAAAGA
GGTCATCAGTATATGAAACAGCCCCCTGCTGTCCATTCCTTATTCCATAGAAAAGCCTTGACTTGAGGTT
AGATTTTTTTTATATTTTGTTTTGTGTTATTTTTTTCTTTAACATCCCTAAAATTTTCCTTACATGTGCG
GCCGTCCTTTGAGTGAGCTGATACCGCTCGCCGCAGCCGAACGACCGAGCGCAGCGAGTCAGTGAGCGAG
GAAGCGGAAGAGCGCCCAATACGCAAACCGCCTCTCCCCGCGCGTTGGCCGATTCATTAATGCAGCTGGC
ACGACAGGTTTCCCGACTGGAAAGCGGGCAGTGAGCGCAACGCAATTAATGTGAGTTAGCTCACTCATTA
GGCACCCCAGGCTTTACACTTTATGCTTCCGGCTCGTATGTTGTGTGGAATTGTGAGCGGATAACAATTT
CACACAGGAAACAGCTATGACCATGATTACGCCAAGCTCTAGCTAGAGGTCGACGGTATACAGACATGAT
AAGATACATTGATGAGTTTGGACAAACCACAACTAGAATGCAGTGAAAAAAATGCTTTATTTGTGAAATT
TGTGATGCTATTGCTTTATTTGTAACCATTATAAGCTGCAATAAACAAGTTGGGGTGGGCGATCGATTCA
GAACTGGGCGTGATCCACTTCGTCCAGCCAGGAGGCAGGGCTGGCAGGAAAATCGGGGTAGCCGCCAGAG
CTGCCTGTGCTCAGATCGCTGCTAGGGCCATTGCCGGCCAGCACTCTCATTGGAGGAGGTCCGCCTGGAG
CGCCAGATGGCACCAGGCCCAGGCTTGTATCGGGGTACACCAGGCTGGACAGCAGAGGCTGAGGTCCTGG
CAGAGACTGAGGGGCAGCTGGAGAAGGTGGCACGCCGTAAGGGCTGCCGGGCCTCAGTTCTCTATACTGC
TCGGGTCCGGCCAGTCCGCCGTGTTCCAGAGAGAAGTTGCCCAGGGCGCCAGAAGGTCTGCCCAGAGCCT
GGGTTGGCTCTCCCAGGCTGCCATACAGGCCATTGGCTGGGCCCATTTCGGCCAGGCTAGGCTCATCTGG
GAAGGACACCTCGGCGTCGCTGTCCTGGCCTTCCTGCACGCTGTCCTTGTCGCTCTTGCTGCCGCCTCTG
GACCGCTTCATGTTCCGGAAGTACTGGCCCCATCTCTGCCTGCCGGCGTCCTTCTTCAGCCGCTTCTCTT
TGGCCCGTCTGTTCTGGAACCACACTTGCACCACTCTCATGTCCAGGCCTGTCTCGCTGCTCAGCTGTTC
CCGCACATGTCTGGCGGGCTTGGGGCTGGTGTTGTAGGCGGACTTCAGGGTTTCCAGCTGCTTGGCGGTG
ATGGTGGTTCTGGGTCTTTTGGCGGTGGCCTCGGCCTCTCTCTGCTTGGCTGTCTCGTAGTCGGCTTTAC
ACACGAGCCGGCTATCTTCCATCAGGTAGAACTCGTCGCCGGTGGCCAGCTGTCTCTTGCACACGACGCA
GGCGAAGCAGTGCAGATGGTACACGAAGTCCTGGGCTCTCCGCACGACCTGTGTAGGAGGAATTCCCAGC
TGGCAGGCGGCGCACTTGGTGCCGAATCTCTTGAAGAAGTCGTCCTTGCAGTACACGCTCTCGCCTCTGC
TAAAGCATCTCTCGGCCAGGGGGGTGTGGCAGTCGCTGCACTTCAGGCACTTGCTGTGCCAGTGTCTGTC
CAGGGCCTTCAGGATAAACCGGTCCAGGATGTGCTGGTCGCAGCCGGCGCACAGGGGGATTTCTCTTCTC
AGGTCGGCCCTTCTAGCCAGCAGGGCCAGCAGCAGATCTCCGCCGGCAGATTCTCTGGCAGGGCCCAGTT
CGCCTCTGGCTTCCATGGTACCGGGGCCAGGGTTCTCTTCCACGTCGCCACATGTCAGCAGGCTGCCTCT
GCCCTCGCCAGAGCCTCTGCTGTGCATCAATGCCTCAATAGGACTGGCTACCATGCTGTTAGGTGTATCT
GGAAGTTGAGAGGACATTGATGCTACTTCACTGCCAGTGGAATTAGAGCCCGGTCCTCCTTCTGAAAAAT
TGACCAGTTGCTGAAAAGCAGGCTGATCTATGTCACTCTGCAAGGCGAAGTCGCTCAGTACTTTCCAAGG
TGGCTGGTAACTTTGTACTTCCACTGGGTTAGCCTGTAAGCCACCGTCGTGTCTCTCTGGACTGGCAGCC
ACCATGGGAGTTCCTGTCATCCCCTGGATATTAGTTTTGTCATTGGGCTGCTGCTGCTGGAGTTGCTTCA
TCATGATGCTTCGCTTCTTGTCCTTGCACCGCTTGTTTTGAAACCAGACCCGGATCACACGGGGACTGAG
GCCCGTCATCTCTACCAGTTGCTCCTTCATGAGCGCATCTGGCCGCGGGTTTGCGGCGTAGCAGGTCCGC
AAGGTGTGCAGCTGCTTCTCGTTCAGCACAGTCCGCACGCGGGTGGTCTTCTCCGGCTGCTTGTGGACGT
GGGGCCGCAGGGCCGGCTGCCTGGCGGAGATGGGCTCCGCTGCCATTTGCAGTGGCCGCGCTGGATGCAG
GGGACTGAGCGGGTCGCCAGCGCCTAGACTGGCCCTCTCCACCACATCGTGGTCTGCTCGGCAGAAGAGA
CCGTCCTCCCGAAGCGCAAATTCGTCCCCAGGGATGAGCTGGCGGCTGCAGGCCACACAGCGGAAACACT
CGATGTGATACACCTTGGAGCGGGCACGCATCACGAAGTCGTTCTTGCTGAAGCCGATGCTGCACTTGGC
GCATTTGATCCCGTACAACCTGATATAATCTCTTTTACAGTAGGTTTTCCCATCCCTAACAAAGCATGTA
CAGCTCTCGTCCAAATACTGATTACACTCCGCACATTTCAAACATGCCGCATGCCATTCCAAATCCGGAG
AAACCCTCAGAATATACTGATCGTGAATCTGATTGCCGCAACCAACACATAGGGAAATCAGACGTTTTTT
TTTTGGTGGATCTCCCATGTCTCCCATAGGTCCAGGGTTCTCCTCCACGTCTCCAGCCTGCTTCAGCAGG
CTGAAGTTAGTAGCTCCGGATCCCAAGATACAATCCCTGGCTATGGGGAGGTGAGGTGCATAGCGGTGCT
TGTCGGGAGGTGGGGGCTGCCAATAGTCCATGTCTGACCCGGCCGGGCTGGCGGGCGATAAAGTGCAGCT
GTAGGGGGAGGTGGAATTGGAGGACACGGAGGAGGACGGCGCGGGGCTGTTGGTGCAACTCCACGTGGAG
GCGGGCGAGGGGCTGTCTCCGCTGCTGCTCAGGGCGGCGCTGGCGCCTCCCGGGCTCAGCAACACTGCCT
CGGAGAAGAGCGCCCCCGGCAGGCCCCCGCCGCCGCCCCCGCAGTGATCCGCCAGGCGCAGGGTCTCGGT
GAGTGCCCAGATGTAGTTGTGGGCGAAGCGCAGGGTCTCGATCTTGGTGAGCTTGGCGTCCTCGGGGAAC
GTGGGGAGCACCTCGCGCAGCGCGTCCAGTGCCGCGTTGAGGTTGTGCATGCGGTTTCGCTCGCGGTTGT
TGGCCTTCAGTCTACGGGTCTTCTTGATGCGCTGCACCGTCTCGGCCGTCTTGGCGCCTCGGGAGACGGC
CCGCGCCCGGGAAGGGCGCCGTTTGCAATCGTGTACCAGACCCAGCAGCCGTGCGGGCCGGCAGCCCTCC
GCACCCGCAGCCACGCCGCCCCGCGCCCCCTGCCCGGCCTCAGCCCCGCGCTGCCGACGCGCCCCGCCTG
ACGCGCCCGGCTCCTCCTCCTCTTCTTCGTCGGCGCTGGATGACAGCGGGGTCAGGGCCGCCAAGGCGGG
GGAGGCCGATCCGAGCAGCACTAACACGTCCTCTTCCTCCTTCAACTCCAAGGTCTCGGATTTGACGAAC
ATGGTGGCGGCTTAATTAACCTTAAGTTTACGAGGGTAGGAAGTGGTACGGAAAGTTGGTATAAGACAAA
AGTGTTGTGGAATTGCTCCAGGCGATCTGACGGTTCACTAAACGAGCTCTGCTTTTATAGGCGCCCACCG
TACACGCCTAAAGCTTATACGTTCTCTATCACTGATAGGGAGTAAACTGGATATACGTTCTCTATCACTG
ATAGGGAGTAAACTGTAGATACGTTCTCTATCACTGATAGGGAGTAAACTGGTCATACGTTCTCTATCAC
TGATAGGGAGTAAACTCCTTATACGTTCTCTATCACTGATAGGGAGTAAAGTCTGCATACGTTCTCTATC
ACTGATAGGGAGTAAACTCTTCATACGTTCTCTATCACTGATAGGGAGTAAACCACTGTGGGGTGGAGAT
ATCTCCTCATCCTTCCAACATAAATATATTTTGGGATTATATCAACATTCAATGTTACTTAAAGTGACCT
TGTAAATATTTTCACAACTGAGCCATGTTTGATTTGTATACTTATGTTTACTTTACTGTTTTTCCTGAAG
TTAATAATTGCCTTGAATTTATTTATTTCTTTAAAAATGTTTCATTACTCAGGACTGTAGTTTACATTAC
GATTCTTTGTGTTATACAGTTGATGGGTTTCTTTTCTTTCTTAATTTCTTTAAAAAATAGAGATGGGGTC
TTACTATATTACCCAGGCTGGTCTTGAAGTCCTGGGCTCAAGTGATCTTCCTGTCTCAGCCTACCAAGTA
GCTGAGACTATAGGTGCAAAAAAGCCACTATACCTGGCTAGTTTACAGGTTTTAACAAATGCATTATGCC
ACGTATCCATTATTACAGGATCACACAAGATATTTTCATTACCCTGAAAGCATCCCTGTGTTCCACCAAT
TCATCCTGCCTCCATGAGCCGCTGGCAACCACTGATCTCTATAGTTTTGCCTTTTCTAAAATGTCATATA
ATTGGAATCATACAGTCTGTAGCATTTTCAGACTAGCTTTTAAAATTTGGCAATATGCATTTAAGGTTCC
TCCTTAAATGTGAAGGGCATAGCCAATGTGGCTTGATAGCTCATTTCTTTTTATTGGTGAATATTTCATT
GTCTGGATGTTCCACAGTTTGTTTATCCATTCACCTATTCAATTTGCTTTTTTTCTGTGTATCTATCACT
AATTCAATACTGGACTCTCCAACAGAGCCGTCCCGCTTCCCTAAGGCCCTGCTCTGGGCTTCTGGGTTTG
AGTCCTTGGCAAGCCCAGGAGAGGCGCTCAGGCTTCCCTGTCCCCCTTCCTCGTCCACCATCTCATGCCC
CTGGCTCTCCTGCCCCTTCCCTACAGGGGTTCCTGGCTCTGCTCTAAGGGCGAATTCGCCAGGAACCGTA
AAAAGGCCGCGTTGCTGGCGTTTTTCCATAGGCTCCGCCCCCCTGACGAGCATCACAAAAATCGACGCTC
AAGTCAGAGGTGGCGAAACCCGACAGGACTATAAAGATACCAGGCGTTTCCCCCTGGAAGCTCCCTCGTG
CGCTCTCCTGTTCCGACCCTGCCGCTTACCGGATACCTGTCCGCCTTTCTCCCTTCGGGAAGCGTGGCGC
TTTCTCATAGCTCACGCTGTAGGTATCTCAGTTCGGTGTAGGTCGTTCGCTCCAAGCTGGGCTGTGTGCA
CGAACCCCCCGTTCAGCCCGACCGCTGCGCCTTATCCGGTAACTATCGTCTTGAGTCCAACCCGGTAAGA
CACGACTTATCGCCACTGGCAGCAGCCACTGGTAACAGGATTAGCAGAGCGAGGTATGTAGGCGGTGCTA
CAGAGTTCTTGAAGTGGTGGCCTAACTACGGCTACACTAGAAGAACAGTATTTGGTATCTGCGCTCTGCT
GAAGCCAGTTACCTTCGGAAAAAGAGTTGGTAGCTCTTGATCCGGCAAACAAACCACCGCTGGTAGCGGT
GGTTTTTTTGTTTGCAAGCAGCAGATTACGCGCAGAAAAAAAGGATCTCAAGAAGATCCTTTGATCTTTT
CTACGGGGTCTGACGCTCAGTGGAACGAAAACTCACGTTAAGGGATTTTGGTCATGAGATTATCAAAAAG
GATCTTCACCTAGATCCTTTTAAATTAAAAATGAAGTTTTAAATCAATCTAAAGTATATATGAGTAAACT
TGGTCTGACAGTTACCAATGCTTAATCAGTGAGGCACCTATCTCAGCGATCTGTCTATTTCGTTCATCCA
TAGTTGCCTGACTCCCCGTCGTGTAGATAACTACGATACGGGAGGGCTTACCATCTGGCCCCAGTGCTGC
AATGATACCGCGAGACCCACGCTCACCGGCTCCAGATTTATCAGCAATAAACCAGCCAGCCGGAAGGGCC
GAGCGCAGAAGTGGTCCTGCAACTTTATCCGCCTCCATCCAGTCTATTAATTGTTGCCGGGAAGCTAGAG
TAAGTAGTTCGCCAGTTAATAGTTTGCGCAACGTTGTTGCCATTGCTACAGGCATCGTGGTGTCACGCTC
GTCGTTTGGTATGGCTTCATTCAGCTCCGGTTCCCAACGATCAAGGCGAGTTACATGATCCCCCATGTTG
TGCAAAAAAGCGGTTAGCTCCTTCGGTCCTCCGATCGTTGTCAGAAGTAAGTTGGCCGCAGTGTTATCAC
TCATGGTTATGGCAGCACTGCATAATTCTCTTACTGTCATGCCATCCGTAAGATGCTTTTCTGTGACTGG
TGAGTACTCAACCAAGTCATTCTGAGAATAGTGTATGCGGCGACCGAGTTGCTCTTGCCCGGCGTCAATA
CGGGATAATACCGCGCCACATAGCAGAACTTTAAAAGTGCTCATCATTGGAAAACGTTCTTCGGGGCGAA
AACTCTCAAGGATCTTACCGCTGTTGAGATCCAGTTCGATGTAACCCACTCGTGCACCCAACTGATCTTC
AGCATCTTTTACTTTCACCAGCGTTTCTGGGTGAGCAAAAACAGGAAGGCAAAATGCCGCAAAAAAGGGA
ATAAGGGCGACACGGAAATGTTGAATACTCATACTCTTCCTTTTTCAATAGCAGGAGAATCATGCCAATG
GGCCAATATACATTCTGACCCACAGTTTCATAATAAAATAAAATGGTTGTGGTTGTAAGCCACTATGTTT
CAGAGTGGTTTGTTACACAGCAATAAATAACTAATATAGTAGGCATACCATCAAGTCCAAAGTAGGTAGA
GAAGAATGTAAATAGCAGAGCAAAACAGCATGACTGGTGGCTGGGAGGCTTAAAACTGGGACAGGATCAG
AGTCATGAAAGAAGTCAAAGAAATGGTTCAGAAGTAAGGCTGAGACTGACTTACAAAAGCTGAAAGTCCC
TTTAAGTTGGTGTTTGGTGCATTGGCAGGGGCAGGTATGGTGACTTAAAAGAGCCATGCTCAACAAGATC
AAGCACAACACAATCACGGGTCACCCCAGCAGACCTTAGCGAGTCTAGCCATTTCTTTGGTGGTGGTCAC
AGTCATGCTTCAGCCCAGTTTCCACTTGGACAAATGGTACATATTTTCAATGAGATGAAAATTAAGATAC
AATCCATGTGCTCAGAGAGTGATCACAGCTCTGACTAAACACTGTGCCCCAAAGTGTTGAGGAATTGGGA
AAACCTAGCTGAGTTAGTGGTCTCTTTTCTGTTACAATAAAGCTCATAATGAAAATTAGCCTTCTTTGTT
CTTCCCCAAGTCTTTCTTTCTAGACGAAACTACTTTCAACTGTTTTAACTTCCTTACTGTTAACTTCCAT
ATTTCTAGATAGTATGGTCAGACTGTTATTTCTTGACTTTTAAATGTAAGATATTATCTACTGACTTCCT
TCTATGTAAGATGAGGATTGAGCTCTCTTACCCTTCTCCCAGCGGCCGCATAACTTCGTATAGCATACAT
TATACGAAGTTATCTGACCTCTTCTCTTCCTCCCACAGGGCCTCGAGAGATCTGGCAGCGGAGAGGGCAG
AGGAAGTCTTCTAACATGCGGTGACGTGGAGGAGAATCCCGGCCCTAGGCTCGAGATGACCGAGTACAAG
CCCACGGTGCGCCTCGCCACCCGCGACGACGTCCCCAGGGCCGTACGCACCCTCGCCGCCGCGTTCGCCG
ACTACCCCGCCACGCGCCACACCGTCGATCCGGACCGCCACATCGAGCGGGTCACCGAGCTGCAAGAACT
CTTCCTCACGCGCGTCGGGCTCGACATCGGCAAGGTGTGGGTCGCGGACGACGGCGCCGCGGTGGCGGTC
TGGACCACGCCGGAGAGCGTCGAAGCGGGGGCGGTGTTCGCCGAGATCGGCCCGCGCATGGCCGAGTTGA
GCGGTTCCCGGCTGGCCGCGCAGCAACAGATGGAAGGCCTCCTGGCGCCGCACCGGCCCAAGGAGCCCGC
GTGGTTCCTGGCCACCGTCGGCGTCTCGCCCGACCACCAGGGCAAGGGTCTGGGCAGCGCCGTCGTGCTC
CCCGGAGTGGAGGCGGCCGAGCGCGCCGGGGTGCCCGCCTTCCTGGAGACCTCCGCGCCCCGCAACCTCC
CCTTCTACGAGCGGCTCGGCTTCACCGTCACCGCCGACGTCGAGGTGCCCGAAGGACCGCGCACCTGGTG
CATGACCCGCAAGCCCGGTGCCTGATCTAGAGGGCCCGTTTAAACCTGTGCCTTCTAGTTGCCAGCCATC
TGTTGTTTGCCCCTCCCCCGTGCCTTCCTTGACCCTGGAAGGTGCCACTCCCACTGTCCTTTCCTAATAA
AATGAGGAAATTGCATCGCATTGTCTGAGTAGGTGTCATTCTATTCTGGGGGGTGGGGTGGGGCAGGACA
GCAAGGGGGAGGATTGGGAAGACAATAGCAGGCATGCTGGGGATGCGGTGGGCTCTATGGATGCATGATC
TGCGATCGCTCCGGTGCCCGTCAGTGGGCAGAGCGCACATCGCCCACAGTCCCCGAGAAGTTGGGGGGAG
GGGTCGGCAATTGAACCGGTGCCTAGAGAAGGTGGCGCGGGGTAAACTGGGAAAGTGATGTCGTGTACTG
GCTCCGCCTTTTTCCCGAGGGTGGGGGAGAACCGTATATAAGTGCAGTAGTCGCCGTGAACGTTCTTTTT
CGCAACGGGTTTGCCGCCAGAACACAGCTGAAGCTTCGAGGGGCTCGCATCTCTCCTTCACGCGCCCGCC
GCCCTACCTGAGGCCGCCATCCACGCCGGTTGAGTCGCGTTCTGCCGCCTCCCGCCTGTGGTGCCTCCTG
AACTGCGTCCGCCGTCTAGGTAAGTTTAAAGCTCAGGTCGAGACCGGGCCTTTGTCCGGCGCTCCCTTGG
AGCCTACCTAGACTCAGCCGGCTCTCCACGCTTTGCCTGACCCTGCTTGCTCAACTCTACGTCTTTGTTT
CGTTTTCTGTTCTGCGCCGTTACAGATCCAAGCTGTGACCGGCGCCTACGCTAGCGCTACCGGTCGCCAC
CATGGGCTGGTCATGTATCATTCTGTTTCTGGTCGCAACCGCAACTGGAGTGCATTCACAGGTGCAGCTC
GAGGGGTCAGGGATGGACGAAAAGACCACAGGATGGCGAGGAGGACACGTGGTCGAGGGACTGGCAGGAG
AGCTGGAACAGCTGCGGGCTAGACTGGAACACCATCCTCAGGGACAGCGAGAGCCAGGAAGTGGAGCGAT
CGCGAAGGAAGCCTGCCCCACAGGGCTGTACACTCATTCTGGAGAATGCTGTAAAGCTTGTAACCTGGGA
GAGGGAGTGGCACAGCCATGCGGAGCCAATCAGACTGTGTGCGAGCCTTGTCTGGACTCCGTCACATTCT
CTGATGTGGTCAGTGCCACAGAACCTTGCAAGCCATGTACTGAGTGCGTGGGCCTGCAGTCTATGAGTGC
TCCTTGTGTGGAGGCTGACGATGCAGTCTGCCGGTGTGCATACGGATACTATCAGGACGAGACTACCGGC
AGATGTGAAGCTTGCAGGGTGTGTGAGGCAGGCTCAGGGCTGGTCTTTAGCTGCCAGGATAAACAGAACA
CCGTGTGCGAGGAATGTCCTGACGGGACATATAGCGATGAGGCCAATCACGTGGACCCCTGCCTGCCTTG
TACTGTGTGCGAGGATACCGAAAGGCAGCTGCGCGAATGTACCAGATGGGCAGACGCCGAGTGCGAGGAA
ATCCCAGGGCGATGGATTACTCGGTCCACCCCCCCTGAAGGATCAGACAGCACCGCACCATCTACACAGG
AGCCAGAAGCACCACCAGAGCAGGATCTGATCGCCTCCACCGTGGCTGGCGTGGTCACAACTGTCATGGG
GAGCTCCCAGCCAGTGGTCACCCGGGGCACCACAGATAACCTGATTCCCGTGTATTGCTCCATCCTGGCA
GCCGTCGTCGTCGGACTGGTGGCATACATCGCCTTCAAGCGGCAATTGATGCACAGCAGAGGCTCTGGCG
AGGGCAGAGGAAGTCTTCTAACATGCGGTGACGTGGAGGAGAATCCCGGCCCTTCAAACGCCACCATGGT
GTCCAAGGGCGAAGAGAACAACATGGCCATCATCAAAGAATTCATGCGGTTCAAGGTGCACATGGAAGGC
AGCGTGAACGGCCACGAGTTCGAGATTGAAGGCGAAGGCGAGGGCAGACCCTACGAGGCTTTTCAGACCG
CCAAGCTGAAAGTGACCAAAGGCGGCCCTCTGCCTTTTGCCTGGGACATTCTGAGCCCTCAGTTTATGTA
CGGCAGCAAGGTGTACATCAAGCACCCCGCCGACATTCCCGACTACTTCAAGCTGAGCTTCCCCGAGGGC
TTCAGATGGGAGAGAGTGATGAACTTCGAGGACGGCGGCATCATCCACGTGAACCAGGATAGCTCTCTGC
AGGACGGCGTGTTCATCTACAAAGTGAAGCTGCGGGGCACCAACTTTCCCTCTGATGGCCCCGTGATGCA
GAAAAAGACCATGGGCTGGGAAGCCAGCGAGGAAAGAATGTACCCTGAGGATGGCGCCCTGAAGTCCGAG
ATCAAGAAGCGGCTGAAGCTGAAGGATGGCGGCCACTATGCCGCCGAAGTGAAAACCACCTACAAGGCCA
AGAAACCCGTGCAGCTGCCTGGCGCCTACATCGTGGATATCAAGCTGGACATCGTGTCCCACAACGAGGA
CTACACCATCGTGGAACAGTACGAGAGAGCCGAAGGCAGACACAGCACAGGCGGAATGGACGAGCTGTAC
AAGTAAGGTACCATAACTTCGTATAGCATACATTATACGAAGTTATAAACCCGCTGATCAGCCTCGACTG
TGCCTTCTAGTTGCCAGCCATCTGTTGTTTGCCCCTCCCCCGTGCCTTCCTTGACCCTGGAAGGTGCCAC
TCCCACTGTCCTTTCCTAATAAAATGAGGAAATTGCATCGCATTGTCTGAGTAGGTGTCATTCTATTCTG
GGGGGTGGGGTGGGGCAGGACAGCAA
